Addgene plasmid #61511: Nuc-ABKAR
Purpose: Expression of nuclear AMPK biosensor
Depositing lab: Takanari Inoue & Jin Zhang. Depositing organization: Johns Hopkins University and School of Medicine. Publication: Compartmentalized AMPK signaling illuminated by genetically encoded molecular sensors and actuators. Miyamoto T, Rho E, Sample V, Akano H, Magari M, Ueno T, Gorshkov K, Chen M, Tokumitsu H, Zhang J, Inoue T. Cell Rep. 2015 Apr 28;11(4):657-70. doi: 10.1016/j.celrep.2015.03.057. Epub 2015 Apr 16. PubMed 25892241.
Backbone
  Vector backbone: pcDNA3
  Backbone manufacturer: Invitrogen
  Vector type: Mammalian Expression
Growth in bacteria
  Bacterial resistance: Ampicillin, 100 μg/mL
  Growth temperature: 37°C
  Growth strain: DH5alpha
  Copy number: Unknown
Gene/Insert
  Gene/Insert name: AMPK Biosensor
  Promoter: CMV
  Tag / fusion protein: NLS (see comments) (C terminal on insert)
  Cloning method: Unknown
  Sequencing primers: 5′ CMV Forward; 3′ BGH-rev
Terms and licenses: Academic/Nonprofit Terms; Industry Terms: Not Available to Industry
Depositor comments: The first NLS to be discovered was the sequence PKKKRKV in the SV40 Large T-antigen (a monopartite NLS)
How to cite: Nuc-ABKAR was a gift from Takanari Inoue & Jin Zhang (Addgene plasmid # 61511 ; http://n2t.net/addgene:61511 ; RRID:Addgene_61511)
