[The description below was written by a language model from this plasmid's Addgene catalogue record.]
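Description:
Nuc-ABKAR is a mammalian expression plasmid built on the pcDNA3 backbone that encodes a nuclear-targeted, genetically encoded biosensor for AMP-activated protein kinase (AMPK) activity. The sensor open reading frame is driven by the CMV immediate-early promoter, which gives strong constitutive transcription in most transfected mammalian cell lines. The listed reverse sequencing primer site indicates that the insert sits upstream of the bovine growth hormone polyadenylation region typical of this backbone. The plasmid is propagated in E. coli under ampicillin selection. The record does not give a copy number, the cloning method, or a feature map, so other backbone elements cannot be confirmed from the information provided.

The distinguishing feature of this version is a nuclear localization signal fused to the C terminus of the biosensor. The depositor comments point to the classic monopartite SV40 large T-antigen NLS, a short basic motif recognised by the importin machinery, which concentrates the reporter in the nucleus. Confining the sensor to one compartment lets AMPK activity be read out specifically there rather than as a whole-cell average, consistent with the stated purpose and with a body of work on compartmentalised AMPK signalling that uses molecular sensors and actuators. The record does not detail the internal architecture of the sensor, such as its fluorescent proteins, substrate motif or phospho-binding domain, nor the species origin of its components. Typical use is transient transfection into cultured mammalian cells followed by live-cell imaging of nuclear AMPK activity in response to metabolic or pharmacological perturbation.
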