>Addgene plasmid #61511 | Nuc-ABKAR | depositor partial sequence | sequence record 100230 | Author's partial sequence
GGATCCCATGGTGAGCAAGGGCGAGGAGCTGTTCACCGGGGTGGTGCCCATCCTGGTCGAGCTGGACGGC
GACGTAAACGGCCACAAGTTCAGCGTGTCCGGCGAGGGCGAGGGCGATGCCACCTACGGCAAGCTGACCC
TGAAGTTCATCTGCACCACCGGCAAGCTGCCCGTGCCCTGGCCCACCCTCGTGACCACCCTGAGCTGGGG
CGTGCAGTGCTTCGCCCGCTACCCCGACCACATGAAGCAGCACGACTTCTTCAAGTCCGCCATGCCCGAA
GGCTACGTCCAGGAGCGCACCATCTTCTTCAAGGACGACGGCAACTACAAGACCCGCGCCGAGGTGAAGT
TCGAGGGCGACACCCTGGTGAACCGCATCGAGCTGAAGGGCATCGACTTCAAGGAGGACGGCAACATCCT
GGGGCACAAGCTGGAGTACAACGCCATCCACGGCAACGTCTATATCACCGCCGACAAGCAGAAGAACGGC
ATCAAGGCCAACTTCGGCCTCAACTGCAACATCGAGGACGGCAGCGTGCAGCTCGCCGACCACTACCAGC
AGAACACCCCCATCGGCGACGGCCCCGTGCTGCTGCCCGACAACCACTACCTGAGCACCCAGTCCAAGCT
GAGCAAAGACCCCAACGAGAAGCGCGATCACATGGTCCTGCTGGAGTTCGTGACCGCCGCCGGGATCACT
CTCGGCATGGACGAGCTGTACAAGCGCATGCATAAGTTTTCTCAAGAACAGATCGGCGAAAACATTGTGT
GCAGGGTCATTTGTACCACGGGTCAAATTCCCATCCGAGATTTGTCAGCTGATATTTCACAAGTGCTTAA
GGAAAAACGATCCATAAAGAAAGTTTGGACATTTGGTAGAAACCCAGCCTGTGACTATCATTTAGGAAAC
ATTTCAAGACTGTCAAATAAGCATTTCCAAATACTACTAGGAGAAGACGGTAACCTTTTATTGAATGACA
TTTCCACTAATGGGACCTGGTTAAATGGGCAAAAAGTCGAGAAGAACAGCAATCAGTTACTGTCTCAAGG
TGATGAAATAACCGTTGGTGTAGGCGTGGAATCAGATATTTTATCTCTGGTCATTTTCATAAACGACAAA
TTTAAGCAGTGCCTCGAGCAGAACAAAGTTGATCGCTCTGCAGGTAAGCCAGGCAGCGGCGAGGGCAGCA
CCAAGATGCGTCGTGTCGCCACCCTGGTGGACCTCGGCACCGGCGGCAGCGAGCTCATGGGCGGCGTGCA
GCTCGCCGACCACTACCAGCAGAACACCCCCATCGGCGACGGCCCCGTGCTGCTGCCCGACAACCACTAC
CTGAGCTACCAGTCCAAGCTGAGCAAAGACCCCAACGAGAAGCGCGATCACATGGTCCTGCTGGAGTTCG
TGACCGCCGCCGGGATCACTCTCGGCATGGACGAGCTGTACAAGGGAGGTACCGGTGGATCTATGGTGAG
CAAGGGCGAGGAGCTGTTCACCGGGGTGGTGCCCATCCTGGTCGAGCTGGACGGCGACGTAAACGGCCAC
AAGTTCAGCGTGTCCGGCGAGGGCGAGGGCGATGCCACCTACGGCAAGCTGACCCTGAAGCTGATCTGCA
CCACCGGCAAGCTGCCCGTGCCCTGGCCCACCCTCGTGACCACCCTGGGCTACGGCCTTCAGTGCTTCGC
CCGCTACCCCGACCACATGAAGCAGCACGACTTCTTCAAGTCCGCCATGCCCGAAGGCTACGTCCAGGAG
CGCACCATCTTCTTCAAGGACGACGGCAACTACAAGACCCGCGCCGAGGTGAAGTTCGAGGGCGACACCC
TGGTGAACCGCATCGAGCTGAAGGGCATCGACTTCAAGGAGGACGGCAACATCCTGGGGCACAAGCTGGA
GTACAACTACAACAGCCACAACGTCTATATCACCGCCGACAAGCAGAAGAACGGCATCAAGGCCAACTTC
AAGATCCGCCACAACATCGAGGAATTCCCCAAAAAGAAGAGAAAGGTGGAAGACGCATAANNTAGAGGGC
CNTNNNNNANNNNNNNNNNNNNNNNNNNNNNNNNNNNN
