>Addgene plasmid #61511 | Nuc-ABKAR | addgene partial sequence | sequence record 101044 | CMV-F 5'-CGCAAATGGGCGGTAGGCGTG-3'
ACTGCCTTACTGGCTTATCGAAATTAATACGACTCACTATAGGGAGACCCAAGCTTGCGGCCGCCACCAT
GGTGCGGGGTTCTCATCATCATCATCATCATGGTATGGCTAGCATGACTGGTGGACAGCAAATGGGTCGG
GATCTGTACGACGATGACGATAAGGATCCCATGGTGAGCAAGGGCGAGGAGCTGTTCACCGGGGTGGTGC
CCATCCTGGTCGAGCTGGACGGCGACGTAAACGGCCACAAGTTCAGCGTGTCCGGCGAGGGCGAGGGCGA
TGCCACCTACGGCAAGCTGACCCTGAAGTTCATCTGCACCACCGGCAAGCTGCCCGTGCCCTGGCCCACC
CTCGTGACCACCCTGAGCTGGGGCGTGCAGTGCTTCGCCCGCTACCCCGACCACATGAAGCAGCACGACT
TCTTCAAGTCCGCCATGCCCGAAGGCTACGTCCAGGAGCGCACCATCTTCTTCAAGGACGACGGCAACTA
CAAGACCCGCGCCGAGGTGAAGTTCGAGGGCGACACCCTGGTGAACCGCATCGAGCTGAAGGGCATCGAC
TTCAAGGAGGACGGCAACATCCTGGGGCACAAGCTGGAGTACAACGCCATCCACGGCAACGTCTATATCA
CCGCCGACAAGCAGAAGAACGGCATCAAGGCCAACTTCGGCCTCAACTGCAACATCGAGGACGGCAGCGT
GCAGCTCGCCGACCACTACCAGCAGAACACCCCCATCGGCGACGGCCCCGTGCTGCTGCCCGACAACCAC
TACCTGAGCACCCAGTCCAAGCTGAGCAAAGACCCCAACGAGAAGCGCGATCACATGGTCCTGCTGGAGT
TCGTGACCGCCGCCGGG
