>Addgene plasmid #61511 | Nuc-ABKAR | addgene partial sequence | sequence record 101045 | BGH-rev 5'-TAGAAGGCACAGTCGAGG-3'
GTTGATCGCTCTGCAGGTAAGCCAGGCAGCGGCGAGGGCAGCACCAAGATGCGTCGTGTCGCCACCCTGG
TGGACCTCGGCACCGGCGGCAGCGAGCTCATGGGCGGCGTGCAGCTCGCCGACCACTACCAGCAGAACAC
CCCCATCGGCGACGGCCCCGTGCTGCTGCCCGACAACCACTACCTGAGCTACCAGTCCAAGCTGAGCAAA
GACCCCAACGAGAAGCGCGATCACATGGTCCTGCTGGAGTTCGTGACCGCCGCCGGGATCACTCTCGGCA
TGGACGAGCTGTACAAGGGAGGTACCGGTGGATCTATGGTGAGCAAGGGCGAGGAGCTGTTCACCGGGGT
GGTGCCCATCCTGGTCGAGCTGGACGGCGACGTAAACGGCCACAAGTTCAGCGTGTCCGGCGAGGGCGAG
GGCGATGCCACCTACGGCAAGCTGACCCTGAAGCTGATCTGCACCACCGGCAAGCTGCCCGTGCCCTGGC
CCACCCTCGTGACCACCCTGGGCTACGGCCTTCAGTGCTTCGCCCGCTACCCCGACCACATGAAGCAGCA
CGACTTCTTCAAGTCCGCCATGCCCGAAGGCTACGTCCAGGAGCGCACCATCTTCTTCAAGGACGACGGC
AACTACAAGACCCGCGCCGAGGTGAAGTTCGAGGGCGACACCCTGGTGAACCGCATCGAGCTGAAGGGCA
TCGACTTCAAGGAGGACGGCAACATCCTGGGGCACAAGCTGGAGTACAACTACAACAGCCACAACGTCTA
TATCACCGCCGACAAGCAGAAGAACGGCATCAAGGCCAACTTCAAGATCCGCCACAACATCGAGGAATTC
CCCAAAAAGAAGAGAAAGGTGGAAGACGCAT
